Addgene plasmid #183688: SP_H6_Halo_WT_KDEL_pBABEpu
Purpose: Retroviral expression of ER targeted H6-tagged Halotag Wild type
Depositing lab: Edward Avezov. Depositing organization: University of Cambridge. Publication: Stress-induced protein disaggregation in the endoplasmic reticulum catalysed by BiP. Melo EP, Konno T, Farace I, Awadelkareem MA, Skov LR, Teodoro F, Sancho TP, Paton AW, Paton JC, Fares M, Paulo PMR, Zhang X, Avezov E. Nat Commun. 2022 May 6;13(1):2501. doi: 10.1038/s41467-022-30238-2. PubMed 35523806.
Backbone
  Vector backbone: pBABEpu
  Vector type: Retroviral
  Selectable markers: Puromycin
Growth in bacteria
  Bacterial resistance: Ampicillin, 100 μg/mL
  Growth temperature: 37°C
  Growth strain: NEB Stable
  Copy number: Unknown
Gene/Insert
  Gene/Insert name: ER Halo
  Species: Bacterial
  Cloning method: Gibson Cloning
Terms and licenses: Academic/Nonprofit Terms; Industry Terms: Not Available to Industry
How to cite: SP_H6_Halo_WT_KDEL_pBABEpu was a gift from Edward Avezov (Addgene plasmid # 183688 ; http://n2t.net/addgene:183688 ; RRID:Addgene_183688)
