[The description below was written by a language model from this plasmid's Addgene catalogue record and pLannotate feature annotations shown in this document.]
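Description:
SP_H6_Halo_WT_KDEL_pBABEpu is a Moloney murine leukemia virus-based retroviral expression vector built on the pBABEpu backbone, designed to deliver an endoplasmic reticulum-targeted, His6-tagged wild-type HaloTag into mammalian cells. In bacteria it is maintained through a high-copy ColE1/pUC-type origin and selected with ampicillin via the bla gene and its own promoter. The 6,060 nt sequence is flanked by MMLV long terminal repeats. Downstream of the 5' LTR lie a packaging signal (annotated as an MESV Ψ fragment) and a truncated gag segment lacking its start codon, which together allow the transcribed genome to be packaged into virions when viral proteins are provided in trans by a packaging system.

The payload begins with a mouse preprotrypsin leader, a signal peptide that directs the nascent protein into the ER lumen. This is followed by the HaloTag coding sequence, a modified bacterial dehalogenase that bonds covalently to chloroalkane ligands. The construct name and stated purpose indicate a hexahistidine tag between the leader and HaloTag and a C-terminal KDEL ER-retention motif. Neither is annotated in the feature table, although short unannotated gaps flank the HaloTag feature. No dedicated internal promoter is annotated upstream of the insert, so expression presumably relies on the 5' LTR, as is usual for pBABE vectors. A downstream SV40 enhancer/early promoter drives puromycin N-acetyltransferase, permitting selection of stably transduced cells.

The construct is used to generate cell lines expressing an ER-resident HaloTag that can be labelled with fluorescent or other chloroalkane ligands. The associated work concerns protein aggregation and BiP-catalysed disaggregation in the ER, but the record does not state what specific role this wild-type version played in it.
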