Features (pLannotate 1.2.2; 13 found; start..end, strand, type, name):
      1..45      +  CDS            preprotrypsin leader: leader sequence from mouse preprotrypsin
     84..962     +  CDS            HaloTag®: modified bacterial dehalogenase that forms covalent bonds with chloroalkane derivatives
   1034..1363    +  promoter       SV40 promoter: SV40 enhancer and early promoter
   1373..1972    +  CDS            PuroR: puromycin N-acetyltransferase; pac from Streptomyces alboniger; confers resistance to puromycin
   2071..2192    +  LTR            3' LTR (ΔU3) (fragment): self-inactivating 3' long terminal repeat (LTR) from Moloney murine leukemia virus
   2193..2662    +  LTR            LTR: long terminal repeat from Moloney murine leukemia virus
   2728..2780    -  CDS            lacI (fragment): lac repressor; lacI; The lac repressor binds to the lac operator to inhibit transcription in E. coli. This inhibition can be relieved by adding lactose or isopropyl-β-D-thiogalactopyranoside (IPTG).
   2963..3551    -  rep_origin     ori: high-copy-number ColE1/pMB1/pBR322/pUC origin of replication
   3711..4571    -  CDS            AmpR: β-lactamase; bla; confers resistance to ampicillin, carbenicillin, and related antibiotics
   4572..4676    -  promoter       AmpR promoter: bla
   4707..5176    +  LTR            LTR: long terminal repeat from Moloney murine leukemia virus
   5300..5574    +  misc_feature   MESV Ψ (fragment): packaging signal of murine embryonic stem cell virus
   5641..6057    +  CDS            gag (truncated): truncated Moloney murine leukemia virus (MMLV) gag gene lacking the start codon
>Addgene plasmid #183688 | SP_H6_Halo_WT_KDEL_pBABEpu | addgene full sequence | sequence record 390367 | Addgene NGS Result
ATGTCTGCACTTCTGATCCTAGCTCTTGTTGGAGCTGCAGTTGCTATGCACCATCATCATCACCATGCGG
CCGCATCTCTCGAGGCAGAAATCGGTACTGGCTTTCCATTCGACCCCCATTATGTGGAAGTCCTGGGCGA
GCGCATGCACTACGTCGATGTTGGTCCGCGCGATGGCACCCCTGTGCTGTTCCTGCACGGTAACCCGACC
TCCTCCTACGTGTGGCGCAACATCATCCCGCATGTTGCACCGACCCATCGCTGCATTGCTCCAGACCTGA
TCGGTATGGGCAAATCCGACAAACCAGACCTGGGTTATTTCTTCGACGACCACGTCCGCTTCATGGATGC
CTTCATCGAAGCCCTGGGTCTGGAAGAGGTCGTCCTGGTCATTCACGACTGGGGCTCCGCTCTGGGTTTC
CACTGGGCCAAGCGCAATCCAGAGCGCGTCAAAGGTATTGCATTTATGGAGTTCATCCGCCCTATCCCGA
CCTGGGACGAATGGCCAGAATTTGCCCGCGAGACCTTCCAGGCCTTCCGCACCACCGACGTCGGCCGCAA
GCTGATCATCGATCAGAACGTTTTTATCGAGGGTACGCTGCCGATGGGTGTCGTCCGCCCGCTGACTGAA
GTCGAGATGGACCATTACCGCGAGCCGTTCCTGAATCCTGTTGACCGCGAGCCACTGTGGCGCTTCCCAA
ACGAGCTGCCAATCGCCGGTGAGCCAGCGAACATCGTCGCGCTGGTCGAAGAATACATGGACTGGCTGCA
CCAGTCCCCTGTCCCGAAGCTGCTGTTCTGGGGCACCCCAGGCGTTCTGATCCCACCGGCCGAAGCCGCT
CGCCTGGCCAAAAGCCTGCCTAACTGCAAGGCTGTGGACATCGGCCCGGGTCTGAATCTGCTGCAAGAAG
ACAACCCGGACCTGATCGGCAGCGAGATCGCGCGCTGGCTTTCGACGGTCGACGGATCCGCAGATCTAGC
GGCCAAGGATGAGTTGTAGGAATTCGCCAGCACAGTGGTCGACCCTGTGGAATGTGTGTCAGTTAGGGTG
TGGAAAGTCCCCAGGCTCCCCAGCAGGCAGAAGTATGCAAAGCATGCATCTCAATTAGTCAGCAACCAGG
TGTGGAAAGTCCCCAGGCTCCCCAGCAGGCAGAAGTATGCAAAGCATGCATCTCAATTAGTCAGCAACCA
TAGTCCCGCCCCTAACTCCGCCCATCCCGCCCCTAACTCCGCCCAGTTCCGCCCATTCTCCGCCCCATGG
CTGACTAATTTTTTTTATTTATGCAGAGGCCGAGGCCGCCTCGGCCTCTGAGCTATTCCAGAAGTAGTGA
GGAGGCTTTTTTGGAGGCCTAGGCTTTTGCAAAAAGCTTACCATGACCGAGTACAAGCCCACGGTGCGCC
TCGCCACCCGCGACGACGTCCCCAGGGCCGTACGCACCCTCGCCGCCGCGTTCGCCGACTACCCCGCCAC
GCGCCACACCGTCGATCCGGACCGCCACATCGAGCGGGTCACCGAGCTGCAAGAACTCTTCCTCACGCGC
GTCGGGCTCGACATCGGCAAGGTGTGGGTCGCGGACGACGGCGCCGCGGTGGCGGTCTGGACCACGCCGG
AGAGCGTCGAAGCGGGGGCGGTGTTCGCCGAGATCGGCCCGCGCATGGCCGAGTTGAGCGGTTCCCGGCT
GGCCGCGCAGCAACAGATGGAAGGCCTCCTGGCGCCGCACCGGCCCAAGGAGCCCGCGTGGTTCCTGGCC
ACCGTCGGCGTCTCGCCCGACCACCAGGGCAAGGGTCTGGGCAGCGCCGTCGTGCTCCCCGGAGTGGAGG
CGGCCGAGCGCGCCGGGGTGCCCGCCTTCCTGGAGACCTCCGCGCCCCGCAACCTCCCCTTCTACGAGCG
GCTCGGCTTCACCGTCACCGCCGACGTCGAGGTGCCCGAAGGACCGCGCACCTGGTGCATGACCCGCAAG
CCCGGTGCCTGACGCCCGCCCCACGACCCGCAGCGCCCGACCGAAAGGAGCGCACGACCCCATGCATCGA
TAAAATAAAAGATTTTATTTAGTCTCCAGAAAAAGGGGGGAATGAAAGACCCCACCTGTAGGTTTGGCAA
GCTAGCTTAAGTAACGCCATTTTGCAAGGCATGGAAAAATACATAACTGAGAATAGAGAAGTTCAGATCA
AGGTCAGGAACAGATGGAACAGCTGAATATGGGCCAAACAGGATATCTGTGGTAAGCAGTTCCTGCCCCG
GCTCAGGGCCAAGAACAGATGGAACAGCTGAATATGGGCCAAACAGGATATCTGTGGTAAGCAGTTCCTG
CCCCGGCTCAGGGCCAAGAACAGATGGTCCCCAGATGCGGTCCAGCCCTCAGCAGTTTCTAGAGAACCAT
CAGATGTTTCCAGGGTGCCCCAAGGACCTGAAATGACCCTGTGCCTTATTTGAACTAACCAATCAGTTCG
CTTCTCGCTTCTGTTCGCGCGCTTCTGCTCCCCGAGCTCAATAAAAGAGCCCACAACCCCTCACTCGGGG
CGCCAGTCCTCCGATTGACTGAGTCGCCCGGGTACCCGTGTATCCAATAAACCCTCTTGCAGTTGCATCC
GACTTGTGGTCTCGCTGTTCCTTGGGAGGGTCTCCTCTGAGTGATTGACTACCCGTCAGCGGGGGTCTTT
CACATGCAGCATGTATCAAAATTAATTTGGTTTTTTTTCTTAAGTATTTACATTAAATGGCCATAGTTGC
ATTAATGAATCGGCCAACGCGCGGGGAGAGGCGGTTTGCGTATTGGGCGCTCTTCCGCTTCCTCGCTCAC
TGACTCGCTGCGCTCGGTCGTTCGGCTGCGGCGAGCGGTATCAGCTCACTCAAAGGCGGTAATACGGTTA
TCCACAGAATCAGGGGATAACGCAGGAAAGAACATGTGAGCAAAAGGCCAGCAAAAGGCCAGGAACCGTA
AAAAGGCCGCGTTGCTGGCGTTTTTCCATAGGCTCCGCCCCCCTGACGAGCATCACAAAAATCGACGCTC
AAGTCAGAGGTGGCGAAACCCGACAGGACTATAAAGATACCAGGCGTTTCCCCCTGGAAGCTCCCTCGTG
CGCTCTCCTGTTCCGACCCTGCCGCTTACCGGATACCTGTCCGCCTTTCTCCCTTCGGGAAGCGTGGCGC
TTTCTCATAGCTCACGCTGTAGGTATCTCAGTTCGGTGTAGGTCGTTCGCTCCAAGCTGGGCTGTGTGCA
CGAACCCCCCGTTCAGCCCGACCGCTGCGCCTTATCCGGTAACTATCGTCTTGAGTCCAACCCGGTAAGA
CACGACTTATCGCCACTGGCAGCAGCCACTGGTAACAGGATTAGCAGAGCGAGGTATGTAGGCGGTGCTA
CAGAGTTCTTGAAGTGGTGGCCTAACTACGGCTACACTAGAAGAACAGTATTTGGTATCTGCGCTCTGCT
GAAGCCAGTTACCTTCGGAAAAAGAGTTGGTAGCTCTTGATCCGGCAAACAAACCACCGCTGGTAGCGGT
GGTTTTTTTGTTTGCAAGCAGCAGATTACGCGCAGAAAAAAAGGATCTCAAGAAGATCCTTTGATCTTTT
CTACGGGGTCTGACGCTCAGTGGAACGAAAACTCACGTTAAGGGATTTTGGTCATGAGATTATCAAAAAG
GATCTTCACCTAGATCCTTTTGCGGCCGCAAATCAATCTAAAGTATATATGAGTAAACTTGGTCTGACAG
TTACCAATGCTTAATCAGTGAGGCACCTATCTCAGCGATCTGTCTATTTCGTTCATCCATAGTTGCCTGA
CTCCCCGTCGTGTAGATAACTACGATACGGGAGGGCTTACCATCTGGCCCCAGTGCTGCAATGATACCGC
GAGACCCACGCTCACCGGCTCCAGATTTATCAGCAATAAACCAGCCAGCCGGAAGGGCCGAGCGCAGAAG
TGGTCCTGCAACTTTATCCGCCTCCATCCAGTCTATTAATTGTTGCCGGGAAGCTAGAGTAAGTAGTTCG
CCAGTTAATAGTTTGCGCAACGTTGTTGCCATTGCTACAGGCATCGTGGTGTCACGCTCGTCGTTTGGTA
TGGCTTCATTCAGCTCCGGTTCCCAACGATCAAGGCGAGTTACATGATCCCCCATGTTGTGCAAAAAAGC
GGTTAGCTCCTTCGGTCCTCCGATCGTTGTCAGAAGTAAGTTGGCCGCAGTGTTATCACTCATGGTTATG
GCAGCACTGCATAATTCTCTTACTGTCATGCCATCCGTAAGATGCTTTTCTGTGACTGGTGAGTACTCAA
CCAAGTCATTCTGAGAATAGTGTATGCGGCGACCGAGTTGCTCTTGCCCGGCGTCAATACGGGATAATAC
CGCGCCACATAGCAGAACTTTAAAAGTGCTCATCATTGGAAAACGTTCTTCGGGGCGAAAACTCTCAAGG
ATCTTACCGCTGTTGAGATCCAGTTCGATGTAACCCACTCGTGCACCCAACTGATCTTCAGCATCTTTTA
CTTTCACCAGCGTTTCTGGGTGAGCAAAAACAGGAAGGCAAAATGCCGCAAAAAAGGGAATAAGGGCGAC
ACGGAAATGTTGAATACTCATACTCTTCCTTTTTCAATATTATTGAAGCATTTATCAGGGTTATTGTCTC
ATGAGCGGATACATATTTGAATGTATTTAGAAAAATAAACAAATAGGGGTTCCGCGCACATTTCCCCGAA
AAGTGCCACCTGCAGCCTGAATATGGGCCAAACAGGATATCTGTGGTAAGCAGTTCCTGCCCCGGCTCAG
GGCCAAGAACAGATGGAACAGCTGAATATGGGCCAAACAGGATATCTGTGGTAAGCAGTTCCTGCCCCGG
CTCAGGGCCAAGAACAGATGGTCCCCAGATGCGGTCCAGCCCTCAGCAGTTTCTAGAGAACCATCAGATG
TTTCCAGGGTGCCCCAAGGACCTGAAATGACCCTGTGCCTTATTTGAACTAACCAATCAGTTCGCTTCTC
GCTTCTGTTCGCGCGCTTCTGCTCCCCGAGCTCAATAAAAGAGCCCACAACCCCTCACTCGGGGCGCCAG
TCCTCCGATTGACTGAGTCGCCCGGGTACCCGTGTATCCAATAAACCCTCTTGCAGTTGCATCCGACTTG
TGGTCTCGCTGTTCCTTGGGAGGGTCTCCTCTGAGTGATTGACTACCCGTCAGCGGGGGTCTTTCATTTG
GGGGCTCGTCCGGGATCGGGAGACCCCTGCCCAGGGACCACCGACCCACCACCGGGAGGCAAGCTGGCCA
GCAACTTATCTGTGTCTGTCCGATTGTCTAGTGTCTATGACTGATTTTATGCGCCTGCGTCGGTACTAGT
TAGCTAACTAGCTCTGTATCTGGCGGACCCGTGGTGGAACTGACGAGTTCTGAACACCCGGCCGCAACCC
TGGGAGACGTCCCAGGGACTTTGGGGGCCGTTTTTGTGGCCCGACCTGAGGAAGGGAGTCGATGTGGAAT
CCGACCCCGTCAGGATATGTGGTTCTGGTAGGAGACGAGAACCTAAAACAGTTCCCGCCTCCGTCTGAAT
TTTTGCTTTCGGTTTGGAACCGAAGCCGCGCGTCTTGTCTGCTGCAGCGCTGCAGCATCGTTCTGTGTTG
TCTCTGTCTGACTGTGTTTCTGTATTTGTCTGAAAATTAGGGCCAGACTGTTACCACTCCCTTAAGTTTG
ACCTTAGGTCACTGGAAAGATGTCGAGCGGATCGCTCACAACCAGTCGGTAGATGTCAAGAAGAGACGTT
GGGTTACCTTCTGCTCTGCAGAATGGCCAACCTTTAACGTCGGATGGCCGCGAGACGGCACCTTTAACCG
AGACCTCATCACCCAGGTTAAGATCAAGGTCTTTTCACCTGGCCCGCATGGACACCCAGACCAGGTCCCC
TACATCGTGACCTGGGAAGCCTTGGCTTTTGACCCCCCTCCCTGGGTCAAGCCCTTTGTACACCCTAAGC
CTCCGCCTCCTCTTCCTCCATCCGCCCCGTCTCTCCCCCTTGAACCTCCTCGTTCGACCCCGCCTCGATC
CTCCCTTTATCCAGCCCTCACTCCTTCTCTAGGCGCCGGC
